>Addgene plasmid #41823 | gRNA_DNMT3b | depositor partial sequence | sequence record 56540 | U6_gRNA
TGTACAAAAAAGCAGGCTTTAAAGGAACCAATTCAGTCGACTGGATCCGGTACCAAGGTCGGGCAGGAAG
AGGGCCTATTTCCCATGATTCCTTCATATTTGCATATACGATACAAGGCTGTTAGAGAGATAATTAGAAT
TAATTTGACTGTAAACACAAAGATATTAGTACAAAATACGTGACGTAGAAAGTAATAATTTCTTGGGTAG
TTTGCAGTTTTAAAATTATGTTTTAAAATGGACTATCATATGCTTACCGTAACTTGAAAGTATTTCGATT
TCTTGGCTTTATATATCTTGTGGAAAGGACGAAACACCGAATTACTCACGCCCCAAGGGTTTTAGAGCTA
GAAATAGCAAGTTAAAATAAGGCTAGTCCGTTATCAACTTGAAAAAGTGGCACCGAGTCGGTGCTTTTTT
TCTAGACCCAGCTTTCTTGTACAAAGTTGGCATTA
