>Addgene plasmid #41823 | gRNA_DNMT3b | depositor partial sequence | sequence record 57078 | Empty backbone
AGCGCCCAATACGCAAACCGCCTCTCCCCGCGCGTTGGCCGATTCATTAATGCAGCTGGCACGACAGGTT
TCCCGACTGGAAAGCGGGCAGTGAGCGCAACGCAATTAATGTGAGTTAGCTCACTCATTAGGCACCCCAG
GCTTTACACTTTATGCTTCCGGCTCGTATGTTGTGTGGAATTGTGAGCGGATAACAATTTCACACAGGAA
ACAGCTATGACCATGATTACGCCAAGCTATTTAGGTGACACTATAGAATACTCAAGCTATGCATCAAGCT
TGGTACCGAGCTCGGATCCACTAGTAACGGCCGCCAGTGTGCTGGAATTCGCCCTTAAGGGCGAATTCTG
CAGATATCCATCACACTGGCGGCCGCTCGAGCATGCATCTAGAGGGCCCAATTCGCCCTATAGTGAGTCG
TATTACAATTCACTGGCCGTCGTTTTACAACGTCGTGACTGGGAAAACCCTGGCGTTACCCAACTTAATC
GCCTTGCAGCACATCCCCCTTTCGCCAGCTGGCGTAATAGCGAAGAGGCCCGCACCGATCGCCCTTCCCA
ACAGTTGCGCAGCCTATACGTACGGCAGTTTAAGGTTTACACCTATAAAAGAGAGAGCCGTTATCGTCTG
TTTGTGGATGTACAGAGTGATATTATTGACACGCCGGGGCGACGGATGGTGATCCCCCTGGCCAGTGCAC
GTCTGCTGTCAGATAAAGTCTCCCGTGAACTTTACCCGGTGGTGCATATCGGGGATGAAAGCTGGCGCAT
GATGACCACCGATATGGCCAGTGTGCCGGTCTCCGTTATCGGGGAAGAAGTGGCTGATCTCAGCCACCGC
GAAAATGACATCAAAAACGCCATTAACCTGATGTTCTGGGGAATATAAATGTCAGGCATGAGATTATCAA
AAAGGATCTTCACCTAGATCCTTTTCACGTAGAAAGCCAGTCCGCAGAAACGGTGCTGACCCCGGATGAA
TGTCAGCTACTGGGCTATCTGGACAAGGGAAAACGCAAGCGCAAAGAGAAAGCAGGTAGCTTGCAGTGGG
CTTACATGGCGATAGCTAGACTGGGCGGTTTTATGGACAGCAAGCGAACCGGAATTGCCAGCTGGGGCGC
CCTCTGGTAAGGTTGGGAAGCCCTGCAAAGTAAACTGGATGGCTTTCTCGCCGCCAAGGATCTGATGGCG
CAGGGGATCAAGCTCTGATCAAGAGACAGGATGAGGATCGTTTCGCATGATTGAACAAGATGGATTGCAC
GCAGGTTCTCCGGCCGCTTGGGTGGAGAGGCTATTCGGCTATGACTGGGCACAACAGACAATCGGCTGCT
CTGATGCCGCCGTGTTCCGGCTGTCAGCGCAGGGGCGCCCGGTTCTTTTTGTCAAGACCGACCTGTCCGG
TGCCCTGAATGAACTGCAAGACGAGGCAGCGCGGCTATCGTGGCTGGCCACGACGGGCGTTCCTTGCGCA
GCTGTGCTCGACGTTGTCACTGAAGCGGGAAGGGACTGGCTGCTATTGGGCGAAGTGCCGGGGCAGGATC
TCCTGTCATCTCACCTTGCTCCTGCCGAGAAAGTATCCATCATGGCTGATGCAATGCGGCGGCTGCATAC
GCTTGATCCGGCTACCTGCCCATTCGACCACCAAGCGAAACATCGCATCGAGCGAGCACGTACTCGGATG
GAAGCCGGTCTTGTCGATCAGGATGATCTGGACGAAGAGCATCAGGGGCTCGCGCCAGCCGAACTGTTCG
CCAGGCTCAAGGCGAGCATGCCCGACGGCGAGGATCTCGTCGTGACCCATGGCGATGCCTGCTTGCCGAA
TATCATGGTGGAAAATGGCCGCTTTTCTGGATTCATCGACTGTGGCCGGCTGGGTGTGGCGGACCGCTAT
CAGGACATAGCGTTGGCTACCCGTGATATTGCTGAAGAGCTTGGCGGCGAATGGGCTGACCGCTTCCTCG
TGCTTTACGGTATCGCCGCTCCCGATTCGCAGCGCATCGCCTTCTATCGCCTTCTTGACGAGTTCTTCTG
AATTATTAACGCTTACAATTTCCTGATGCGGTATTTTCTCCTTACGCATCTGTGCGGTATTTCACACCGC
ATACAGGTGGCACTTTTCGGGGAAATGTGCGCGGAACCCCTATTTGTTTATTTTTCTAAATACATTCAAA
TATGTATCCGCTCATGAGACAATAACCCTGATAAATGCTTCAATAATAGCACGTGAGGAGGGCCACCATG
GCCAAGTTGACCAGTGCCGTTCCGGTGCTCACCGCGCGCGACGTCGCCGGAGCGGTCGAGTTCTGGACCG
ACCGGCTCGGGTTCTCCCGGGACTTCGTGGAGGACGACTTCGCCGGTGTGGTCCGGGACGACGTGACCCT
GTTCATCAGCGCGGTCCAGGACCAGGTGGTGCCGGACAACACCCTGGCCTGGGTGTGGGTGCGCGGCCTG
GACGAGCTGTACGCCGAGTGGTCGGAGGTCGTGTCCACGAACTTCCGGGACGCCTCCGGGCCGGCCATGA
CCGAGATCGGCGAGCAGCCGTGGGGGCGGGAGTTCGCCCTGCGCGACCCGGCCGGCAACTGCGTGCACTT
CGTGGCCGAGGAGCAGGACTGACACGTGCTAAAACTTCATTTTTAATTTAAAAGGATCTAGGTGAAGATC
CTTTTTGATAATCTCATGACCAAAATCCCTTAACGTGAGTTTTCGTTCCACTGAGCGTCAGACCCCGTAG
AAAAGATCAAAGGATCTTCTTGAGATCCTTTTTTTCTGCGCGTAATCTGCTGCTTGCAAACAAAAAAACC
ACCGCTACCAGCGGTGGTTTGTTTGCCGGATCAAGAGCTACCAACTCTTTTTCCGAAGGTAACTGGCTTC
AGCAGAGCGCAGATACCAAATACTGTCCTTCTAGTGTAGCCGTAGTTAGGCCACCACTTCAAGAACTCTG
TAGCACCGCCTACATACCTCGCTCTGCTAATCCTGTTACCAGTGGCTGCTGCCAGTGGCGATAAGTCGTG
TCTTACCGGGTTGGACTCAAGACGATAGTTACCGGATAAGGCGCAGCGGTCGGGCTGAACGGGGGGTTCG
TGCACACAGCCCAGCTTGGAGCGAACGACCTACACCGAACTGAGATACCTACAGCGTGAGCTATGAGAAA
GCGCCACGCTTCCCGAAGGGAGAAAGGCGGACAGGTATCCGGTAAGCGGCAGGGTCGGAACAGGAGAGCG
CACGAGGGAGCTTCCAGGGGGAAACGCCTGGTATCTTTATAGTCCTGTCGGGTTTCGCCACCTCTGACTT
GAGCGTCGATTTTTGTGATGCTCGTCAGGGGGGCGGAGCCTATGGAAAAACGCCAGCAACGCGGCCTTTT
TACGGTTCCTGGGCTTTTGCTGGCCTTTTGCTCACATGTTCTTTCCTGCGTTATCCCCTGATTCTGTGGA
TAACCGTATTACCGCCTTTGAGTGAGCTGATACCGCTCGCCGCAGCCGAACGACCGAGCGCAGCGAGTCA
GTGAGCGAGGAAGCGGAAG
