>Addgene plasmid #41823 | gRNA_DNMT3b | addgene partial sequence | sequence record 57101 | T7 5'-TAATACGACTCACTATAGGG-3'
GCTCGAGCGGCCGCCAGTGTGATGGATATCTGCAGAATTCGCCCTTTAATGCCAACTTTGTACAAGAAAG
CTGGGTCTAGAAAAAAAGCACCGACTCGGTGCCACTTTTTCAAGTTGATAACGGACTAGCCTTATTTTAA
CTTGCTATTTCTAGCTCTAAAACCCTTGGGGCGTGAGTAATTCGGTGTTTCGTCCTTTCCACAAGATATA
TAAAGCCAAGAAATCGAAATACTTTCAAGTTACGGTAAGCATATGATAGTCCATTTTAAAACATAATTTT
AAAACTGCAAACTACCCAAGAAATTATTACTTTCTACGTCACGTATTTTGTACTAATATCTTTGTGTTTA
CAGTCAAATTAATTCTAATTATCTCTCTAACAGCCTTGTATCGTATATGCAAATATGAAGGAATCATGGG
AAATAGGCCCTCTTCCTGCCCGACCTTGGTACCGGATCCAGTCGACTGAATTGGTTCCTTTAAAGCCTGC
TTTTTTGTACAAAGGGCGAATTCCAGCACACTGGCGGCCGTTACTAGTGGATCCGAGCTCGGTACCAAGC
TTGATGCATAGCTTGAGTATTCTATAGTGTCACCTAAATAGCTTGGCGTAATCATGGTCATAGCTGTTTC
CTGTGTGAAATTGTTATCCGCTCACAATTCCACACAACATACGAGCCGGAAGCATAAAGTGTAAAGCCTG
GGGTGCCTAATGAGTGAGCTAACTCACATTAATTGCGTTGCGCTCACTGCCCGCTTTCCAGTCGGGAAAC
CTGTCGTGCCAGCTGCATTAATGAATCGGCCAACGCGCGGGGAGAGGCGGTTTGCGTATTGGGCGCTCTT
CCGCTTCCTCGCTCACTGACTCGCTGCGCTCGGTCGTTCGGCTGCGGCGAGCGGTATCAGCTCACTCAAA
GGCGGTAATACGGTTATCCACAGAATCAGGG
