[The description below was written by a language model from this plasmid's Addgene catalogue record.]
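Description:
gRNA_DNMT3b is a mammalian CRISPR guide RNA expression plasmid built in the pCR-Blunt II-TOPO backbone, a small commercial cloning vector into which the guide cassette was inserted by TOPO cloning. It is propagated in E. coli under kanamycin selection; the copy number is listed as unknown, and the record provides no feature table, so the origin of replication and other backbone elements are not itemised. No mammalian selection marker or reporter is recorded.

The insert is a guide RNA directed against the human DNMT3B gene, which encodes a de novo DNA methyltransferase. The depositor specifies a single 20-nucleotide target sequence within this locus. The record does not state which promoter drives the guide or describe the scaffold or terminator. Plasmids of this type generally use an RNA polymerase III promoter to transcribe a targeting spacer fused to a Cas9-binding scaffold, but that arrangement cannot be confirmed from the fields given. The plasmid does not itself appear to encode Cas9, so the nuclease would need to be supplied from a separate construct co-delivered into the cells.

The stated purpose is genome engineering at DNMT3B in human cells: the expressed guide directs Cas9 to the matching genomic site, where cleavage can lead to disruptive repair by end joining or, with a donor template, to homology-directed editing. The plasmid comes from early work demonstrating RNA-guided Cas9 genome engineering in human cells, where it served as one of the guides aimed at endogenous loci.
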