Addgene plasmid #41823: gRNA_DNMT3b
Purpose: Expresses a guide RNA (gRNA) to target DNMT3b for genome engineering
Depositing lab: George Church. Depositing organization: Harvard Medical School. Publication: RNA-Guided Human Genome Engineering via Cas9. Mali P, Yang L, Esvelt KM, Aach J, Guell M, Dicarlo JE, Norville JE, Church GM. Science. 2013 Feb 15;339(6121):823-6. doi: 10.1126/science.1232033 PubMed 23287722.
Backbone
  Vector backbone: pCR-Blunt II-TOPO
  Backbone manufacturer: Invitrogen
  Vector type: Mammalian Expression, CRISPR
Growth in bacteria
  Bacterial resistance: Kanamycin, 50 μg/mL
  Growth temperature: 37°C
  Growth strain: Top10
  Copy number: Unknown
Gene/Insert
  Gene/Insert name: gRNA_DNMT3b
  Species: H. sapiens (human)
  Entrez Gene: DNMT3B (a.k.a. FSHD4, ICF, ICF1, M.HsaIIIB)
  Cloning method: TOPO Cloning
  Sequencing primers: 5′ T7
Terms and licenses: Academic/Nonprofit Terms; Industry Terms: Not Available to Industry
Depositor comments: gRNA target sequence GAATTACTCACGCCCCAAGG
How to cite: gRNA_DNMT3b was a gift from George Church (Addgene plasmid # 41823 ; http://n2t.net/addgene:41823 ; RRID:Addgene_41823)
